>Addgene plasmid #156724 | pD649-HAsp-LSAMP-Fc(DAPA)-AviTag-6xHis | addgene full sequence | sequence record 426812 | Addgene NGS Result
TTTCAATATTATTGAAGCATTTATCAGGGTTATTGTCTCATGAGCGGATACATATTTGAATGTATTTAGA
AAAATAAACAAATAGGGGTCAGTGTTACAACCAATTAACCAATTCTGAACATTATCGCGAGCCCATTTAT
ACCTGAATATGGCTCATAACACCCCTTGCTCATGACCAAAATCCCTTAACGTGAGTTACGCGCGCGTCGT
TCCACTGAGCGTCAGACCCCGTAGAAAAGATCAAAGGATCTTCTTGAGATCCTTTTTTTCTGCGCGTAAT
CTGCTGCTTGCAAACAAAAAAACCACCGCTACCAGCGGTGGTTTGTTTGCCGGATCAAGAGCTACCAACT
CTTTTTCCGAAGGTAACTGGCTTCAGCAGAGCGCAGATACCAAATACTGTTCTTCTAGTGTAGCCGTAGT
TAGCCCACCACTTCAAGAACTCTGTAGCACCGCCTACATACCTCGCTCTGCTAATCCTGTTACCAGTGGC
TGCTGCCAGTGGCGATAAGTCGTGTCTTACCGGGTTGGACTCAAGACGATAGTTACCGGATAAGGCGCAG
CGGTCGGGCTGAACGGGGGGTTCGTGCACACAGCCCAGCTTGGAGCGAACGACCTACACCGAACTGAGAT
ACCTACAGCGTGAGCTATGAGAAAGCGCCACGCTTCCCGAAGGGAGAAAGGCGGACAGGTATCCGGTAAG
CGGCAGGGTCGGAACAGGAGAGCGCACGAGGGAGCTTCCAGGGGGAAACGCCTGGTATCTTTATAGTCCT
GTCGGGTTTCGCCACCTCTGACTTGAGCGTCGATTTTTGTGATGCTCGTCAGGGGGGCGGAGCCTATGGA
AAAACGCCAGCAACGCGGCCTTTTTACGGTTCCTGGCCTTTTGCTGGCCTTTTGCTCACATGTTCTTTCC
TGCGTTATCCCCTGATTCTGTGGATAACCGTATTACCGCCTTTGAGTGAGCTGATACCGCTCGCCGCAGC
CGAACGACCGAGCGCAGCGAGTCAGTGAGCGAGGAAGCGGAAGGCGAGAGTAGGGAACTGCCAGGCATCA
AACTAAGCAGAAGGCCCCTGACGGATGGCCTTTTTGCGTTTCTACAAACTCTTTCTGTGTTGTAAAACGA
CGGCCAGTCTTAAGCTCGGGCCCCCTGGGCGGTTCTGATAACGAGTAATCGTTAATCCGCAAATAACGTA
AAAACCCGCTTCGGCGGGTTTTTTTATGGGGGGAGTTTAGGGAAAGAGCATTTGTCAGAATATTTAAGGG
CGCCTGTCACTTTGCTTGATATATGAGAATTATTTAACCTTATAAATGAGAAAAAAGCAACGCACTTTAA
ATAAGATACGTTGCTTTTTCGATTGATGAACACCTATAATTAAACTATTCATCTATTATTTATGATTTTT
TGTATATACAATATTTCTAGTTTGTTAAAGAGAATTAAGAAAATAAATCTCGAAAATAATAAAGGGAAAA
TCAGTTTTTGATATCAAAATTATACATGTCAACGATAATACAAAATATAATACAAACTATAAGATGTTAT
CAGTATTTATTATCATTTAGAATAAATTTTGTGTCGCCCTTAATTGTGAGCGGATAACAATTACGAGCTT
CATGCACAGTGGCGTTGACTCAATATTGGCCATTAGCCATATTATTCATTGGTTATATAGCATAAATCAA
TATTGGCTATTGGCCATTGCATACGTTGTATCTATATCATAATATGTACATTTATATTGGCTCATGTCCA
ATATGACCGCCATGTTGGCATTGATTATTGACTAGTTATTAATAGTAATCAATTACGGGGTCATTAGTTC
ATAGCCCATATATGGAGTTCCGCGTTACATAACTTACGGTAAATGGCCCGCCTGGCTGACCGCCCAACGA
CCCCCGCCCATTGACGTCAATAATGACGTATGTTCCCATAGTAACGCCAATAGGGACTTTCCATTGACGT
CAATGGGTGGAGTATTTACGGTAAACTGCCCACTTGGCAGTACATCAAGTGTATCATATGCCAAGTACGC
CCCCTATTGACGTCAATGACGGTAAATGGCCCGCCTGGCATTATGCCCAGTACATGACCTTATGGGACTT
TCCTACTTGGCAGTACATCTACGTATTAGTCATCGCTATTACCATGGTGATGCGGTTTTGGCAGTACATC
AATGGGCGTGGATAGCGGTTTGACTCACGGGGATTTCCAAGTCTCCACCCCATTGACGTCAATGGGAGTT
TGTTTTGGCACCAAAATCAACGGGACTTTCCAAAATGTCGTAACAACTCCGCCCCATTGACGCAAATGGG
CGGTAGGCGTGTACGGTGGGAGGTCTATATAAGCAGAGCTCGTTTAGTGAACCGTCAGATCGCCTGGAGA
CGCCATCCACGCTGTTTTGACCTCCATAGAAGACACCGGGACCGATCCAGCCTCCGCGGCCGGGAACGGT
GCATTGGAACGCGGATTCCCCGTGCCAAGAGTGACGTAAGTACCGCCTATAGAGTCTATAGGCCCACCCC
CTTGGCTTCGTTAGAACGCGGCTACAATTAATACATAACCTTATGTATCATACACATACGATTTAGGTGA
CACTATAGAATAACATCCACTTTGCCTTTCTCTCCACAGGTGTCCACTCCCAGGTCCAACTGCACCTCGG
TTCTATCGAAAACGCGCCTGCTAGCGCCACCATGAAGACCATCATTGCCCTGAGCTACATCTTCTGCCTG
GTGTTCGCTGCGGCCGCCGTTAGAAGCGTGGACTTCAACAGAGGCACCGACAACATTACCGTGCGGCAGG
GCGATACCGCCATCCTGAGATGTGTGGTGGAAGATAAGAACAGCAAGGTGGCCTGGCTGAACAGAAGCGG
CATCATCTTTGCCGGCCACGACAAGTGGTCACTGGACCCCAGAGTGGAACTGGAAAAGCGGCACAGCCTG
GAATACTCCCTGAGAATCCAGAAAGTGGACGTGTACGACGAGGGCAGCTACACCTGTTCTGTGCAGACAC
AGCACGAGCCCAAGACCAGCCAGGTGTACCTGATTGTGCAGGTCCCACCTAAGATCAGCAACATCAGCAG
CGACGTGACCGTGAACGAGGGCTCTAATGTGACCCTCGTGTGCATGGCCAATGGCAGACCTGAGCCTGTG
ATTACCTGGCGGCATCTGACACCTACCGGCAGAGAGTTTGAGGGCGAAGAGGAATACCTGGAAATCCTGG
GCATCACCAGAGAGCAGAGCGGGAAGTACGAGTGCAAGGCCGCCAATGAAGTGTCCAGCGCCGACGTGAA
GCAAGTGAAAGTGACAGTGAACTACCCTCCTACCATCACCGAGTCCAAGAGCAATGAGGCCACAACAGGC
AGACAGGCCAGCCTGAAATGTGAAGCCTCTGCCGTGCCTGCTCCTGACTTCGAGTGGTACAGAGATGACA
CCCGGATCAACAGCGCCAACGGACTGGAAATCAAGAGCACAGAGGGCCAGAGCAGCCTGACCGTGACCAA
TGTGACAGAGGAACACTACGGCAACTACACATGCGTGGCCGCCAACAAGCTGGGCGTGACAAATGCTTCC
CTGGTGCTGTTTAGACCCGGCAGCGTTAGAGGCGCGCCGGGCGGCGACAAGACCCACACCTGCCCCCCCT
GCCCAGCTCCAGAACTGCTGGGAGGGCCTTCCGTGTTCCTGTTCCCCCCCAAGCCCAAGGACACCCTGAT
GATCAGCAGGACCCCCGAGGTGACCTGCGTGGTGGTGGCCGTGTCCCACGAGGACCCAGAGGTGAAGTTC
AACTGGTACGTGGACGGCGTGGAGGTGCACAACGCCAAGACCAAGCCCAGAGAGGAGCAGTACAACAGCA
CCTACAGGGTGGTGTCCGTGCTGACCGTGCTGCACCAGGACTGGCTGAACGGCAAAGAATACAAGTGCAA
AGTCTCCAACAAGGCCCTGGCTGCCCCAATCGAAAAGACAATCAGCAAGGCCAAGGGCCAGCCACGGGAG
CCCCAGGTGTACACCCTGCCCCCCAGCCGGGAGGAGATGACCAAGAACCAGGTGTCCCTGACCTGTCTGG
TGAAGGGCTTCTACCCCAGCGATATCGCCGTGGAGTGGGAGAGCAACGGCCAGCCCGAGAACAACTACAA
GACCACCCCCCCAGTGCTGGACAGCGACGGCAGCTTCTTCCTGTACAGCAAGCTGACCGTGGACAAGTCC
AGGTGGCAGCAGGGCAACGTGTTCAGCTGCAGCGTGATGCACGAGGCCCTGCACAACCACTACACCCAGA
AGTCCCTGAGCCTGAGCCCCGGCGGCAGCGGTCTTAATGATATTTTCGAGGCTCAGAAGATTGAGTGGCA
TGAACACCACCACCATCACCACTAAGGCCGGCCTGTAGTCACTGGCACAACGCGTTACCCGGTAAGCCAA
TCGGGTATACACGGTCGTCATACTGCAGACAGGGTTCTTCTACTTTGCAAGATAGTCTTGAGTAGTAAAA
TAAATAGATAGAGAAAATCAGCCTCGACTGTGCCTTCTAGTTGCCAGCCATCTGTTGTTTGCCCCTCCCC
CGTGCCTTCCTTGACCCTGGAAGGTGCCACTCCCACTGTCCTTTCCTAATAAAATGAGGAAATTGCATCA
CAACACTCAACCCTATCTCGGTCTATTCTTTTGATTTATAAGGGATTTTGCCGATTTCGGCCTATTGGTT
AAAAAATGAGCTGATTTAACAAAAATTTAACGCGAATTAATTCTGTGGAATGTGTGTCAGTTAGGGTGTG
GAAAGTCCCCAGGCTCCCCAGCAGGCAGAAGTATGCAAAGCATGCATCTCAATTAGTCAGCAACCAGGTG
TGGAAAGTCCCCAGGCTCCCCAGCAGGCAGAAGTATGCAAAGCATGCATCTCAATTAGTCAGCAACCATA
GTCCCGCCCCTAACTCCGCCCATCCCGCCCCTAACTCCGCCCAGTTCCGCCCATTCTCCGCCCCATGGCT
GACTAATTTTTTTTATTTATGCAGAGGCCGAGGCCGCCTCTGCCTCTGAGCTATTCCAGAAGTAGTGAGG
AGGCTTTTTTGGAGGCCTAGGCTTTTGCAAAAAGCTCCCGGGAGCTTGTATATCCATTTTCGGATCTGAT
CAGCACGTGTTGACAATTAATCATCGGCATAGTATATCGGCATAGTATAATACGACAAGGTGAGGAACTA
AACCATGACCGAGTACAAGCCCACGGTGCGCCTCGCCACCCGCGACGACGTCCCCAGGGCCGTACGCACC
CTCGCCGCCGCGTTCGCCGACTACCCCGCCACGCGCCACACCGTCGATCCGGACCGCCACATCGAGCGGG
TCACCGAGCTGCAAGAACTCTTCCTCACGCGCGTCGGGCTCGACATCGGCAAGGTGTGGGTCGCGGACGA
CGGCGCCGCGGTGGCGGTCTGGACCACGCCGGAGAGCGTCGAAGCGGGGGCGGTGTTCGCCGAGATCGGC
CCGCGCATGGCCGAGTTGAGCGGTTCCCGGCTGGCCGCGCAGCAACAGATGGAAGGCCTCCTGGCGCCGC
ACCGGCCCAAGGAGCCCGCGTGGTTCCTGGCCACCGTCGGCGTCTCGCCCGACCACCAGGGCAAGGGTCT
GGGCAGCGCCGTCGTGCTCCCCGGAGTGGAGGCGGCCGAGCGCGCCGGGGTGCCCGCCTTCCTGGAGACA
TCCGCGCCCCGCAACCTCCCCTTCTACGAGCGGCTCGGCTTCACCGTCACCGCCGACGTCGAGGTGCCCG
AAGGACCGCGCACCTGGTGCATGACCCGCAAGCCCGGTGCCTGACACGTGCTACGAGATTTCGATTCCAC
CGCCGCCTTCTATGAAAGGTTGGGCTTCGGAATCGTTTTCCGGGACGCCGGCTGGATGATCCTCCAGCGC
GGGGATCTCATGCTGGAGTTCTTCGCCCACCCCAACTTGTTTATTGCAGCTTATAATGGTTACAAATAAA
GCAATAGCATCACAAATTTCACAAATAAAGCATTTTTTTCACTGCATTCTAGTTGTGGTTTGTCCAAACT
CATCAATGTATCTTATCATGTCTGTATACCGTCGACCTCTAGCTAGAGCTTGGCGTAATCATGGTCATTA
CCAATGCTTAATCAGTGAGGCACCTATCTCAGCGATCTGTCTATTTCGTTCATCCATAGTTGCCTGACTC
CCCGTCGTGTAGATAACTACGATACGGGAGGGCTTACCATCTGGCCCCAGCGCTGCGATGATACCGCGAG
AACCACGCTCACCGGCTCCGGATTTATCAGCAATAAACCAGCCAGCCGGAAGGGCCGAGCGCAGAAGTGG
TCCTGCAACTTTATCCGCCTCCATCCAGTCTATTAATTGTTGCCGGGAAGCTAGAGTAAGTAGTTCGCCA
GTTAATAGTTTGCGCAACGTTGTTGCCATCGCTACAGGCATCGTGGTGTCACGCTCGTCGTTTGGTATGG
CTTCATTCAGCTCCGGTTCCCAACGATCAAGGCGAGTTACATGATCCCCCATGTTGTGCAAAAAAGCGGT
TAGCTCCTTCGGTCCTCCGATCGTTGTCAGAAGTAAGTTGGCCGCAGTGTTATCACTCATGGTTATGGCA
GCACTGCATAATTCTCTTACTGTCATGCCATCCGTAAGATGCTTTTCTGTGACTGGTGAGTACTCAACCA
AGTCATTCTGAGAATAGTGTATGCGGCGACCGAGTTGCTCTTGCCCGGCGTCAATACGGGATAATACCGC
GCCACATAGCAGAACTTTAAAAGTGCTCATCATTGGAAAACGTTCTTCGGGGCGAAAACTCTCAAGGATC
TTACCGCTGTTGAGATCCAGTTCGATGTAACCCACTCGTGCACCCAACTGATCTTCAGCATCTTTTACTT
TCACCAGCGTTTCTGGGTGAGCAAAAACAGGAAGGCAAAATGCCGCAAAAAAGGGAATAAGGGCGACACG
GAAATGTTGAATACTCATATTCTTCCTT
Features (pLannotate 1.2.2; 21 found; start..end, strand, type, name):
    119..143     -  CDS            KanR (fragment): aminoglycoside phosphotransferase; aph(3')-Ia; confers resistance to kanamycin
    254..842     +  rep_origin     ori: high-copy-number ColE1/pMB1/pBR322/pUC origin of replication
   1067..1084    +  terminator     rrnB T2 terminator (fragment): transcription terminator T2 from the E. coli rrnB gene
   1109..1128    -  CDS            lacZα (fragment): LacZα fragment of β-galactosidase; lacZ fragment
   1584..1600    +  protein_bind   lac operator: The lac repressor binds to the lac operator to inhibit transcription in E. coli. This inhibition can be relieved by adding lactose or isopropyl-β-D-thiogalactopyranoside (IPTG). lac repressor encoded by lacI
   1843..2146    +  enhancer       CMV enhancer: human cytomegalovirus immediate early enhancer
   2147..2350    +  promoter       CMV promoter: human cytomegalovirus (CMV) immediate early promoter
   2486..2529    +  intron         CMV intron (fragment): modified intron A from human cytomegalovirus
   2581..2599    +  promoter       SP6 promoter: promoter for bacteriophage SP6 RNA polymerase
   2603..2640    +  CDS            IgH signal sequence (fragment): signal sequence from the mouse immunoglobulin heavy chain variable region
   2719..3612    +  CDS            LSAMP (fragment): LSAMP_HUMAN - Also known as IGLON3, LAMP. Experimental evidence at protein level: Swiss-Prot protein existence level 1. Mediates selective neuronal growth and axon targeting. Contributes to the guidance of developing axons and remodeling of mature circuits in the limbic system. Essential for normal growth of the hyppocampal mossy fiber projection (By similarity). From Homo sapiens (Human).
   3616..4293    +  CDS            IGHG1 (fragment): IGHG1_HUMAN - Experimental evidence at protein level: Swiss-Prot protein existence level 1. Constant region of immunoglobulin heavy chains. Immunoglobulins, also known as antibodies, are membrane-bound or secreted glycoproteins produced by B lymphocytes. In the recognition phase of humoral immunity, the membrane-bound immunoglobulins serve as receptors which, upon binding of a specific antigen, trigger the clonal expansion and differentiation of B lymphocytes into immunoglobulins- secreting plasma cells. Secreted immunoglobulins mediate the effector phase of humoral immunity, which results in
   4508..4619    +  polyA_signal   bGH poly(A) signal: bovine growth hormone polyadenylation signal
   4620..4728    +  rep_origin     f1 ori (fragment): f1 bacteriophage origin of replication; arrow indicates direction of (+) strand synthesis
   4742..5071    +  promoter       SV40 promoter: SV40 enhancer and early promoter
   5119..5166    +  promoter       EM7 promoter: synthetic bacterial promoter&nbsp
   5185..5784    +  CDS            PuroR (fragment): puromycin N-acetyltransferase; pac from Streptomyces; confers resistance to puromycin
   5794..5919    +  CDS            ble (fragment): BLE_KLEPN - Experimental evidence at protein level: Swiss-Prot protein existence level 1. Binding protein with a strong affinity to the bleomycin family of antibiotics. Binds to CL990; an antimitotic-antibiotic compound. From Klebsiella pneumoniae.
   5914..6035    +  polyA_signal   SV40 poly(A) signal: SV40 polyadenylation signal
   6088..6948    -  CDS            AmpR: β-lactamase; bla; confers resistance to ampicillin, carbenicillin, and related antibiotics
   6951..89      -  promoter       AmpR promoter (fragment) (across the origin): bla
