[The description below was written by a language model from this plasmid's Addgene catalogue record and pLannotate feature annotations shown in this document.]
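Description:
pD649-HAsp-LSAMP-Fc(DAPA)-AviTag-6xHis is a mammalian expression plasmid built on the pD649 backbone for producing a secreted, Fc-fused form of the extracellular domain of human LSAMP (limbic system-associated membrane protein, also called IGLON3), an immunoglobulin-superfamily cell-surface protein involved in axon guidance. It is maintained in E. coli through a high-copy ColE1/pUC-type origin with ampicillin selection from a β-lactamase gene. Short kanamycin-resistance, lacZα, rrnB terminator and f1 origin fragments in the annotation appear to be non-functional backbone remnants.

Expression is driven by the CMV immediate-early enhancer and promoter, followed by a fragment of CMV intron A and an SP6 promoter that can serve for in vitro transcription or as a sequencing primer site. The open reading frame begins with a leader named "HAsp" in the construct title, which the automated annotation matches only partially to an immunoglobulin heavy-chain signal sequence, and this directs the product into the secretory pathway. The LSAMP ectodomain sits between retained NotI and AscI sites, which makes the ectodomain cassette exchangeable, and is fused in frame to a human IgG1 Fc region carrying the D265A and P329A (DAPA) substitutions, commonly used to reduce Fc effector binding. According to the catalogue record the Fc is followed by an AviTag for site-specific biotinylation and a 6xHis tag for metal-affinity purification, though these are not individually annotated. A bGH polyadenylation signal terminates the transcript. A separate SV40/EM7-driven puromycin resistance cassette with an SV40 poly(A) signal could allow selection in mammalian cells. The depositor notes that some plasmids in the series carry an IS4-like transposase upstream of the CMV promoter, but none is annotated here. The plasmid belongs to a collection used to map extracellular protein-protein interactions among human IgSF receptors.
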