Addgene plasmid #156724: pD649-HAsp-LSAMP-Fc(DAPA)-AviTag-6xHis
Purpose: Mammalian expression of cell-surface protein extracellular domain fused to Fc(DAPA)-Avi-6xHis. Protein is secreted from cells.
Depositing lab: Chris Garcia. Depositing organization: Stanford University. Publication: A Human IgSF Cell-Surface Interactome Reveals a Complex Network of Protein-Protein Interactions. Wojtowicz WM, Vielmetter J, Fernandes RA, Siepe DH, Eastman CL, Chisholm GB, Cox S, Klock H, Anderson PW, Rue SM, Miller JJ, Glaser SM, Bragstad ML, Vance J, Lam AW, Lesley SA, Zinn K, Garcia KC. Cell. 2020 Aug 20;182(4):1027-1043.e17. doi: 10.1016/j.cell.2020.07.025. PubMed 32822567.
Backbone
  Vector backbone: pD649
  Backbone size w/o insert (bp): 6106
  Vector type: Mammalian Expression
Growth in bacteria
  Bacterial resistance: Ampicillin, 100 μg/mL
  Growth temperature: 37°C
  Growth strain: DH5alpha
  Copy number: High Copy
Gene/Insert
  Gene/Insert name: LSAMP
  Species: H. sapiens (human)
  Insert size (bp): 852
  Mutation: Fc region of human IgG contains D265A and P329A mutations (DAPA)
  Entrez Gene: LSAMP (a.k.a. LAMP, IGLON3, FLJ34254, FLJ35396, FLJ37216, FLJ54658)
  Promoter: CMV/SP6
  Tag / fusion protein: Fc(DAPA)-AviTag-6xHis (C terminal on backbone)
  Cloning method: Restriction Enzyme; 5′ cloning site GCGGCCGC (not destroyed); 3′ cloning site GGCGCGCC (not destroyed)
  Sequencing primers: 5′ ATTTAGGTGACACTATAG; 3′ CACGTACCAGTTGAACTTCACC
Resource information
  A portion of this plasmid was derived from a plasmid made by: synthesis by ThermoFisher
Terms and licenses: Academic/Nonprofit Terms; Industry Terms: Not Available to Industry
Depositor comments: Some plasmids in this collection may have an IS4-like element ISVsa5 family transposase upstream of the CMV promoter.
How to cite: pD649-HAsp-LSAMP-Fc(DAPA)-AviTag-6xHis was a gift from Chris Garcia (Addgene plasmid # 156724 ; http://n2t.net/addgene:156724 ; RRID:Addgene_156724)
