>Addgene plasmid #156724 | pD649-HAsp-LSAMP-Fc(DAPA)-AviTag-6xHis | depositor partial sequence | sequence record 302558 | insert (extracellular domain)
GTTAGAAGCGTGGACTTCAACAGAGGCACCGACAACATTACCGTGCGGCAGGGCGATACCGCCATCCTGA
GATGTGTGGTGGAAGATAAGAACAGCAAGGTGGCCTGGCTGAACAGAAGCGGCATCATCTTTGCCGGCCA
CGACAAGTGGTCACTGGACCCCAGAGTGGAACTGGAAAAGCGGCACAGCCTGGAATACTCCCTGAGAATC
CAGAAAGTGGACGTGTACGACGAGGGCAGCTACACCTGTTCTGTGCAGACACAGCACGAGCCCAAGACCA
GCCAGGTGTACCTGATTGTGCAGGTCCCACCTAAGATCAGCAACATCAGCAGCGACGTGACCGTGAACGA
GGGCTCTAATGTGACCCTCGTGTGCATGGCCAATGGCAGACCTGAGCCTGTGATTACCTGGCGGCATCTG
ACACCTACCGGCAGAGAGTTTGAGGGCGAAGAGGAATACCTGGAAATCCTGGGCATCACCAGAGAGCAGA
GCGGGAAGTACGAGTGCAAGGCCGCCAATGAAGTGTCCAGCGCCGACGTGAAGCAAGTGAAAGTGACAGT
GAACTACCCTCCTACCATCACCGAGTCCAAGAGCAATGAGGCCACAACAGGCAGACAGGCCAGCCTGAAA
TGTGAAGCCTCTGCCGTGCCTGCTCCTGACTTCGAGTGGTACAGAGATGACACCCGGATCAACAGCGCCA
ACGGACTGGAAATCAAGAGCACAGAGGGCCAGAGCAGCCTGACCGTGACCAATGTGACAGAGGAACACTA
CGGCAACTACACATGCGTGGCCGCCAACAAGCTGGGCGTGACAAATGCTTCCCTGGTGCTGTTTAGACCC
GGCAGCGTTAGA
